Addgene plasmid #67975: pKLV2-U6gRNA5(BbsI)-PGKpuro2AZsG-W
Purpose: CRISPR gRNA expression vector with an improved scaffold and puro/ZsG markers
Depositing lab: Kosuke Yusa. Depositing organization: Wellcome Sanger Institute. Publication: A CRISPR Dropout Screen Identifies Genetic Vulnerabilities and Therapeutic Targets in Acute Myeloid Leukemia. Tzelepis K, Koike-Yusa H, De Braekeleer E, Li Y, Metzakopian E, Dovey OM, Mupo A, Grinkevich V, Li M, Mazan M, Gozdecka M, Ohnishi S, Cooper J, Patel M, McKerrell T, Chen B, Domingues AF, Gallipoli P, Teichmann S, Ponstingl H, McDermott U, Saez-Rodriguez J, Huntly BJ, Iorio F, Pina C, Vassiliou GS, Yusa K. Cell Rep. 2016 Oct 18;17(4):1193-1205. doi: 10.1016/j.celrep.2016.09.079. PubMed 27760321.
Backbone
  Vector backbone: pKLV2 lentiviral vector
  Backbone size w/o insert (bp): 5783
  Total vector size (bp): 8648
  Vector type: Lentiviral
Growth in bacteria
  Bacterial resistance: Ampicillin, 100 μg/mL
  Growth temperature: 37°C
  Growth strain: Stbl3
  Copy number: High Copy
Gene/Insert
  Gene/Insert name: U6gRNA cassette, PGKpuro2AZsG cassette, WPRE
  Species: H. sapiens (human), M. musculus (mouse)
  Insert size (bp): 2898
  Mutation: Deleted BbsI site within WPRE
  Promoter: human U6 promoter, mouse PGK promoter
  Cloning method: Restriction Enzyme; 5′ cloning site MluI (not destroyed); 3′ cloning site KpnI (not destroyed)
  Sequencing primers: 5′ CATAATAGCAACAGACATAC
Terms and licenses: Academic/Nonprofit Terms; Industry Terms: Not Available to Industry
How to cite: pKLV2-U6gRNA5(BbsI)-PGKpuro2AZsG-W was a gift from Kosuke Yusa (Addgene plasmid # 67975 ; http://n2t.net/addgene:67975 ; RRID:Addgene_67975)
