[The description below was written by a language model from this plasmid's Addgene catalogue record and pLannotate feature annotations shown in this document.]
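Description:
pKLV2-U6gRNA5(BbsI)-PGKpuro2AZsG-W is an 8,648 bp HIV-1-based lentiviral transfer plasmid for delivering CRISPR guide RNAs into mammalian cells. It is propagated in E. coli through a high-copy ColE1/pUC-type origin with ampicillin selection (AmpR). It also carries an f1 origin and remnants of a phagemid-style backbone: lacZα and lacI fragments, the lac promoter and operator, and T7 and T3 promoters. The viral genome is transcribed from a CMV enhancer/promoter fused to a truncated 5' LTR, an arrangement that typically makes genomic RNA production Tat-independent. Downstream lie the Ψ packaging signal with a gag fragment, the RRE for Rev-dependent nuclear export, and the cPPT/CTS. The unit ends in a truncated 3' LTR followed by a bGH polyadenylation signal.

The payload contains two expression units. A human U6 RNA polymerase III promoter drives a Streptococcus pyogenes Cas9 guide RNA, described in the record as having an improved scaffold. The name indicates that BbsI sites between promoter and scaffold are used to insert the targeting sequence, and a BbsI site within the WPRE was deleted, presumably so that the enzyme cuts only at the cloning position. A mouse PGK promoter then drives puromycin N-acetyltransferase linked by a 2A peptide to ZsGreen. Transduced cells can therefore be both drug-selected and tracked by green fluorescence from a single transcript, which the WPRE helps to express well. No Cas9 is encoded, so the nuclease must be supplied separately. The vector comes from work on CRISPR dropout screening in acute myeloid leukemia, and it suits cloning of individual guides and fluorescence-based tracking of guide-carrying cells.
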