Features (pLannotate 1.2.2; 28 found; start..end, strand, type, name):
     30..458     -  rep_origin     f1 ori (sequence partly withheld): f1 bacteriophage origin of replication; arrow indicates direction of (+) strand synthesis
    463..618     -  CDS            lacZα (fragment): LacZα fragment of β-galactosidase; lacZ fragment
    626..644     +  promoter       T7 promoter: promoter for bacteriophage T7 RNA polymerase
    658..958     +  enhancer       CMV enhancer: human cytomegalovirus immediate early enhancer
    959..1158    +  promoter       CMV promoter: human cytomegalovirus (CMV) immediate early promoter
   1176..1356    +  LTR            5' LTR (truncated): truncated 5' long terminal repeat (LTR) from HIV-1
   1403..1528    +  misc_feature   HIV-1 Ψ: packaging signal of human immunodeficiency virus type 1
   1512..1850    +  CDS            HIV-1 gag (fragment): gag protein from human immunodeficiency virus 1; gag
   2027..2260    +  misc_feature   RRE: The Rev response element (RRE) of HIV-1 allows for Rev-dependent mRNA export from the nucleus to the cytoplasm.
   2637..2737    +  CDS            Rev (fragment): human immunodeficiency virus 1 (HIV-1) Rev protein; rev; enhances nuclear export of unspliced and incompletely spliced viral mRNAs
   2787..2904    +  misc_feature   cPPT/CTS: central polypurine tract and central termination sequence of HIV-1
   2979..3219    +  promoter       U6 promoter: RNA polymerase III promoter for human U6 snRNA
   3264..3331    +  misc_RNA       tracrRNA (fragment): trans-activating CRISPR RNA for the Streptococcus pyogenes CRISPR/Cas9 system
   3354..3853    +  promoter       PGK promoter: mouse phosphoglycerate kinase 1 promoter
   3893..4489    +  CDS            PuroR (fragment): puromycin N-acetyltransferase; pac from Streptomyces; confers resistance to puromycin
   4568..5260    +  CDS            ZsGreen: ZsGreen is a basic (constitutively fluorescent) green fluorescent protein published in 1999, derived from Zoanthus sp..
   5272..5858    +  misc_feature   WPRE: woodchuck hepatitis virus posttranscriptional regulatory element
   5852..5998    +  CDS            nef (fragment): NEF_HV1LA - Experimental evidence at protein level: Swiss-Prot protein existence level 1. Extracellular Nef protein targets CD4(+) T-lymphocytes for apoptosis by interacting with CXCR4 surface receptors. From Human immunodeficiency virus type 1 group M subtype B (isolate Lai) (HIV-1).
   6006..6184    +  LTR            5' LTR (truncated): truncated 5' long terminal repeat (LTR) from HIV-1
   6210..6321    +  polyA_signal   bGH poly(A) signal: bovine growth hormone polyadenylation signal
   6460..6478    -  promoter       T3 promoter: promoter for bacteriophage T3 RNA polymerase
   6523..6539    -  protein_bind   lac operator: The lac repressor binds to the lac operator to inhibit transcription in E. coli. This inhibition can be relieved by adding lactose or isopropyl-β-D-thiogalactopyranoside (IPTG). lac repressor encoded by lacI
   6547..6577    -  promoter       lac promoter: promoter for the E. coli lac operon
   6592..6613    -  protein_bind   CAP binding site: CAP binding activates transcription in the presence of cAMP. E. coli catabolite activator protein
   6626..6718    -  CDS            lacI (fragment): lac repressor; lacI; The lac repressor binds to the lac operator to inhibit transcription in E. coli. This inhibition can be relieved by adding lactose or isopropyl-β-D-thiogalactopyranoside (IPTG).
   6901..7489    -  rep_origin     ori: high-copy-number ColE1/pMB1/pBR322/pUC origin of replication
   7660..8520    -  CDS            AmpR: β-lactamase; bla; confers resistance to ampicillin, carbenicillin, and related antibiotics
   8521..8625    -  promoter       AmpR promoter: bla
>Addgene plasmid #67975 | pKLV2-U6gRNA5(BbsI)-PGKpuro2AZsG-W | addgene full sequence | sequence record 430453 | Addgene NGS Result
CTAAATTGTAAGCGTTAATATTTTGTTAAAATTCGCGTTAAATTTTTGTTAAATCAGCTCATTTTTTAAC
CAATAGGCCGAAATCGGCAAAATCCCTTATAAATCAAAAGAATAGACCGAGATAGGGT
[37 nt withheld, positions 129-165]
AAAGAACGTGGACTCCAACGTCAAAGG
[49 nt withheld, positions 193-241]
T
[91 nt withheld, positions 243-333]
G
[124 nt withheld, positions 335-458]
CCCATTCGCCATTCAGGCTGCGCAACTGTTGGGAAGGGCGATCGGTGCGGGCCTCTTCGCTATTACGCCA
GCTGGCGAAAGGGGGATGTGCTGCAAGGCGATTAAGTTGGGTAACGCCAGGGTTTTCCCAGTCACGACGT
TGTAAAACGACGGCCAGTGAGCGCGCGTAATACGACTCACTATAGGGCGAATTGACTAGTACATAACTTA
CGGTAAATGGCCCGCCTGGCTGACCGCCCAACGACCCCCGCCCATTGACGTCAATAATGACGTATGTTCC
CATAGTAACGCCAATAGGGACTTTCCATTGACGTCAATGGGTGGAGTATTTACGGTAAACTGCCCACTTG
GCAGTACATCAAGTGTATCATATGCCAAGTACGCCCCCTATTGACGTCAATGACGGTAAATGGCCCGCCT
GGCATTATGCCCAGTACATGACCTTATGGGACTTTCCTACTTGGCAGTACATCTACGTATTAGTCATCGC
TATTACCATGGTGATGCGGTTTTGGCAGTACATCAATGGGCGTGGATAGCGGTTTGACTCACGGGGATTT
CCAAGTCTCCACCCCATTGACGTCAATGGGAGTTTGTTTTGGCACCAAAATCAACGGGACTTTCCAAAAT
GTCGTAACAACTCCGCCCCATTGACGCAAATGGGCGGTAGGCGTGTACGGTGGGAGGTCTATATAAGCAG
CGCGTTTTGCCTGTACTGGGTCTCTCTGGTTAGACCAGATCTGAGCCTGGGAGCTCTCTGGCTAACTAGG
GAACCCACTGCTTAAGCCTCAATAAAGCTTGCCTTGAGTGCTTCAAGTAGTGTGTGCCCGTCTGTTGTGT
GACTCTGGTAACTAGAGATCCCTCAGACCCTTTTAGTCAGTGTGGAAAATCTCTAGCAGTGGCGCCCGAA
CAGGGACTTGAAAGCGAAAGGGAAACCAGAGGAGCTCTCTCGACGCAGGACTCGGCTTGCTGAAGCGCGC
ACGGCAAGAGGCGAGGGGCGGCGACTGGTGAGTACGCCAAAAATTTTGACTAGCGGAGGCTAGAAGGAGA
GAGATGGGTGCGAGAGCGTCAGTATTAAGCGGGGGAGAATTAGATCGCGATGGGAAAAAATTCGGTTAAG
GCCAGGGGGAAAGAAAAAATATAAATTAAAACATATAGTATGGGCAAGCAGGGAGCTAGAACGATTCGCA
GTTAATCCTGGCCTGTTAGAAACATCAGAAGGCTGTAGACAAATACTGGGACAGCTACAACCATCCCTTC
AGACAGGATCAGAAGAACTTAGATCATTATATAATACAGTAGCAACCCTCTATTGTGTGCATCAAAGGAT
AGAGATAAAAGACACCAAGGAAGCTTTAGACAAGATAGAGGAAGAGCAAAACAAAAGTAAGACCACCGCA
CAGCAAGCGGCCGGCCGCGCTGATCTTCAGACCTGGAGGAGGAGATATGAGGGACAATTGGAGAAGTGAA
TTATATAAATATAAAGTAGTAAAAATTGAACCATTAGGAGTAGCACCCACCAAGGCAAAGAGAAGAGTGG
TGCAGAGAGAAAAAAGAGCAGTGGGAATAGGAGCTTTGTTCCTTGGGTTCTTGGGAGCAGCAGGAAGCAC
TATGGGCGCAGCGTCAATGACGCTGACGGTACAGGCCAGACAATTATTGTCTGGTATAGTGCAGCAGCAG
AACAATTTGCTGAGGGCTATTGAGGCGCAACAGCATCTGTTGCAACTCACAGTCTGGGGCATCAAGCAGC
TCCAGGCAAGAATCCTGGCTGTGGAAAGATACCTAAAGGATCAACAGCTCCTGGGGATTTGGGGTTGCTC
TGGAAAACTCATTTGCACCACTGCTGTGCCTTGGAATGCTAGTTGGAGTAATAAATCTCTGGAACAGATT
TGGAATCACACGACCTGGATGGAGTGGGACAGAGAAATTAACAATTACACAAGCTTAATACACTCCTTAA
TTGAAGAATCGCAAAACCAGCAAGAAAAGAATGAACAAGAATTATTGGAATTAGATAAATGGGCAAGTTT
GTGGAATTGGTTTAACATAACAAATTGGCTGTGGTATATAAAATTATTCATAATGATAGTAGGAGGCTTG
GTAGGTTTAAGAATAGTTTTTGCTGTACTTTCTATAGTGAATAGAGTTAGGCAGGGATATTCACCATTAT
CGTTTCAGACCCACCTCCCAACCCCGAGGGGACCCGACAGGCCCGAAGGAATAGAAGAAGAAGGTGGAGA
GAGAGACAGAGACAGATCCATTCGATTAGTGAACGGATCGGCACTGCGTGCGCCAATTCTGCAGACAAAT
GGCAGTATTCATCCACAATTTTAAAAGAAAAGGGGGGATTGGGGGGTACAGTGCAGGGGAAAGAATAGTA
GACATAATAGCAACAGACATACAAACTAAAGAATTACAAAAACAAATTACAAAAATTCAAAATTTTCGGG
TTTATTACAGGGACAGCAGAGATCCAGTTTGGTTAGTACCGGGCCCTACGCGTCCAAGGTCGGGCAGGAA
GAGGGCCTATTTCCCATGATTCCTTCATATTTGCATATACGATACAAGGCTGTTAGAGAGATAATTAGAA
TTAATTTGACTGTAAACACAAAGATATTAGTACAAAATACGTGACGTAGAAAGTAATAATTTCTTGGGTA
GTTTGCAGTTTTAAAATTATGTTTTAAAATGGACTATCATATGCTTACCGTAACTTGAAAGTATTTCGAT
TTCTTGGCTTTATATATCTTGTGGAAAGGACGAAACACCGGGTCTTCGAGAAGACACGTTTAAGAGCTAT
GCTGGAAACAGCATAGCAAGTTTAAATAAGGCTAGTCCGTTATCAACTTGAAAAAGTGGCACCGAGTCGG
TGCTTTTTTTGGATCCAATTCTACCGGGTAGGGGAGGCGCTTTTCCCAAGGCAGTCTGGAGCATGCGCTT
TAGCAGCCCCGCTGGGCACTTGGCGCTACACAAGTGGCCTCTGGCCTCGCACACATTCCACATCCACCGG
TAGGCGCCAACCGGCTCCGTTCTTTGGTGGCCCCTTCGCGCCACCTTCTACTCCTCCCCTAGTCAGGAAG
TTCCCCCCCGCCCCGCAGCTCGCGTCGTGCAGGACGTGACAAATGGAAGTAGCACGTCTCACTAGTCTCG
TGCAGATGGACAGCACCGCTGAGCAATGGAAGCGGGTAGGCCTTTGGGGCAGCGGCCAATAGCAGCTTTG
CTCCTTCGCTTTCTGGGCTCAGAGGCTGGGAAGGGGTGGGTCCGGGGGCGGGCTCAGGGGCGGGCTCAGG
GGCGGGGCGGGCGCCCGAAGGTCCTCCGGAGGCCCGGCATTCTGCACGCTTCAAAAGCGCACGTCTGCCG
CGCTGTTCTCCTCTTCCTCATCTCCGGGCCTTTCGACCTGCATCCATCTAGATCTCGAGCAGCTGAAGCT
TACCATGACCGAGTACAAGCCCACGGTGCGCCTCGCCACCCGCGACGACGTCCCCAGGGCCGTACGCACC
CTCGCCGCCGCGTTCGCCGACTACCCCGCCACGCGCCACACCGTCGATCCGGACCGCCACATCGAGCGGG
TCACCGAGCTGCAAGAACTCTTCCTCACGCGCGTCGGGCTCGACATCGGCAAGGTGTGGGTCGCGGACGA
CGGCGCCGCGGTGGCGGTCTGGACCACGCCGGAGAGCGTCGAAGCGGGGGCGGTGTTCGCCGAGATCGGC
CCGCGCATGGCCGAGTTGAGCGGTTCCCGGCTGGCCGCGCAGCAACAGATGGAAGGCCTCCTGGCGCCGC
ACCGGCCCAAGGAGCCCGCGTGGTTCCTGGCCACCGTCGGCGTCTCGCCCGACCACCAGGGCAAGGGTCT
GGGCAGCGCCGTCGTGCTCCCCGGAGTGGAGGCGGCCGAGCGCGCCGGGGTGCCCGCCTTCCTGGAGACC
TCCGCGCCCCGCAACCTCCCCTTCTACGAGCGGCTCGGCTTCACCGTCACCGCCGACGTCGAGGTGCCCG
AAGGACCGCGCACCTGGTGCATGACCCGCAAGCCCGGTGCCGGCGGCGGGTCCGGAGGAGAGGGCAGAGG
AAGTCTCCTAACATGCGGTGACGTGGAGGAGAATCCTGGCCCAGAATTCATGGCCCAGTCCAAGCACGGC
CTGACCAAGGAGATGACCATGAAGTACCGCATGGAGGGCTGCGTGGACGGCCACAAGTTCGTGATCACCG
GCGAGGGCATCGGCTACCCCTTCAAGGGCAAGCAGGCCATCAACCTGTGCGTGGTGGAGGGCGGCCCCTT
GCCCTTCGCCGAGGACATCTTGTCCGCCGCCTTCATGTACGGCAACCGCGTGTTCACCGAGTACCCCCAG
GACATCGTCGACTACTTCAAGAACTCCTGCCCCGCCGGCTACACCTGGGACCGCTCCTTCCTGTTCGAGG
ACGGCGCCGTGTGCATCTGCAACGCCGACATCACCGTGAGCGTCGAAGAAAACTGCATGTACCACGAGTC
CAAGTTCTACGGCGTGAACTTCCCCGCCGACGGCCCCGTGATGAAGAAGATGACCGACAACTGGGAGCCC
TCCTGCGAGAAGATCATCCCCGTGCCCAAGCAGGGCATCTTGAAGGGCGACGTGAGCATGTACCTGCTGC
TGAAGGACGGTGGCCGCTTGCGCTGCCAGTTCGACACCGTGTACAAGGCCAAGTCCGTGCCCCGCAAGAT
GCCCGACTGGCACTTCATCCAGCACAAGCTGACCCGCGAGGACCGCAGCGACGCCAAGAACCAGAAGTGG
CACCTGACCGAGCACGCCATCGCCTCCGGCTCCGCCTTGCCCTAAGCGGCCGCTCAACCTCTGGATTACA
AAATTTGTGAAAGATTGACTGGTATTCTTAACTATGTTGCTCCTTTTACGCTATGTGGATACGCTGCTTT
AATGCCTTTGTATCATGCTATTGCTTCCCGTATGGCTTTCATTTTCTCCTCCTTGTATAAATCCTGGTTG
CTGTCTCTTTATGAGGAGTTGTGGCCCGTTGTCAGGCAACGTGGCGTGGTGTGCACTGTGTTTGCTGACG
CAACCCCCACTGGTTGGGGCATTGCCACCACCTGTCAGCTCCTTTCCGGGACTTTCGCTTTCCCCCTCCC
TATTGCCACGGCGGAACTCATCGCCGCCTGCCTTGCCCGCTGCTGGACAGGGGCTCGGCTGTTGGGCACT
GACAATTCCGTGGTGTTGTCGGGGAAATCATCGTCCTTTCCTTGGCTGCTCGCCTGTGTTGCCACCTGGA
TTCTGCGCGGGACGTCCTTCTGCTACGTCCCTTCGGCCCTCAATCCAGCGGACCTTCCTTCCCGCGGCCT
GCTGCCGGCTCTGCGGCCTCTTCCGCGTCTACGCCTTCGCCCTCAGACGAGTCGGATCTCCCTTTGGGCC
GCCTCCCCGCAGGTACCTTTAAGACCAATGACTTACAAGGCAGCTGTAGATCTTAGCCACTTTTTAAAAG
AAAAGGGGGGACTGGAAGGGCTAATTCACTCCCAAAGAAGTCAAGATCTGCTTTTTGCCTGTACTGGGTC
TCTCTGGTTAGACCAGAGTCTCTCTGGTTAGACCAGATCTGAGCCTGGGAGCTCTCTGGCTAACTAGGGA
ACCCACTGCTTAAGCCTCAATAAAGCTTGCCTTGAGTGCTTCAAGTAGTGTGTGCCCGTCTGTTGTGTGA
CTCTGGTAACTAGAGATCCCTCAGACCCTTTTAGTCAGTGTGGAAAATCTCTAGCAGTTTAAACCCGCTG
ATCAGCCTCGACTGTGCCTTCTAGTTGCCAGCCATCTGTTGTTTGCCCCTCCCCCGTGCCTTCCTTGACC
CTGGAAGGTGCCACTCCCACTGTCCTTTCCTAATAAAATGAGGAAATTGCATCGCATTGTCTGAGTAGGT
GTCATTCTATTCTGGGGGGTGGGGTGGGGCAGGACAGCAAGGGGGAGGATTGGGAAGTCAATAGCAGGCA
TGCTGGGGATGCGGTGGGCTCTATGGGCGGCCGTTAATTAAGCTTTTGTTCCCTTTAGTGAGGGTTAATT
GCGCGCTTGGCGTAATCATGGTCATAGCTGTTTCCTGTGTGAAATTGTTATCCGCTCACAATTCCACACA
ACATACGAGCCGGGAGCATAAAGTGTAAAGCCTGGGGTGCCTAATGAGTGAGCTAACTCACATTAATTGC
GTTGCGCTCACTGCCCGCTTTCCAGTCGGGAAACCTGTCGTGCCAGCTGCATTAATGAATCGGCCAACGC
GCGGGGAGAGGCGGTTTGCGTATTGGGCGCTCTTCCGCTTCCTCGCTCACTGACTCGCTGCGCTCGGTCG
TTCGGCTGCGGCGAGCGGTATCAGCTCACTCAAAGGCGGTAATACGGTTATCCACAGAATCAGGGGATAA
CGCAGGAAAGAACATGTGAGCAAAAGGCCAGCAAAAGGCCAGGAACCGTAAAAAGGCCGCGTTGCTGGCG
TTTTTCCATAGGCTCCGCCCCCCTGACGAGCATCACAAAAATCGACGCTCAAGTCAGAGGTGGCGAAACC
CGACAGGACTATAAAGATACCAGGCGTTTCCCCCTGGAAGCTCCCTCGTGCGCTCTCCTGTTCCGACCCT
GCCGCTTACCGGATACCTGTCCGCCTTTCTCCCTTCGGGAAGCGTGGCGCTTTCTCATAGCTCACGCTGT
AGGTATCTCAGTTCGGTGTAGGTCGTTCGCTCCAAGCTGGGCTGTGTGCACGAACCCCCCGTTCAGCCCG
ACCGCTGCGCCTTATCCGGTAACTATCGTCTTGAGTCCAACCCGGTAAGACACGACTTATCGCCACTGGC
AGCAGCCACTGGTAACAGGATTAGCAGAGCGAGGTATGTAGGCGGTGCTACAGAGTTCTTGAAGTGGTGG
CCTAACTACGGCTACACTAGAAGAACAGTATTTGGTATCTGCGCTCTGCTGAAGCCAGTTACCTTCGGAA
AAAGAGTTGGTAGCTCTTGATCCGGCAAACAAACCACCGCTGGTAGCGGTGGTTTTTTTGTTTGCAAGCA
GCAGATTACGCGCAGAAAAAAAGGATCTCAAGAAGATCCTTTGATCTTTTCTACGGGGTCTGACGCTCAG
TGGAACGAAAACTCACGTTAAGGGATTTTGGTCATGAGATTATCAAAAAGGATCTTCACCTAGATCCTTT
TAAATTAAAAATGAAGTTTTAAATCAATCTAAAGTATATATGAGTAAACTTGGTCTGACAGTTACCAATG
CTTAATCAGTGAGGCACCTATCTCAGCGATCTGTCTATTTCGTTCATCCATAGTTGCCTGACTCCCCGTC
GTGTAGATAACTACGATACGGGAGGGCTTACCATCTGGCCCCAGTGCTGCAATGATACCGCGAGACCCAC
GCTCACCGGCTCCAGATTTATCAGCAATAAACCAGCCAGCCGGAAGGGCCGAGCGCAGAAGTGGTCCTGC
AACTTTATCCGCCTCCATCCAGTCTATTAATTGTTGCCGGGAAGCTAGAGTAAGTAGTTCGCCAGTTAAT
AGTTTGCGCAACGTTGTTGCCATTGCTACAGGCATCGTGGTGTCACGCTCGTCGTTTGGTATGGCTTCAT
TCAGCTCCGGTTCCCAACGATCAAGGCGAGTTACATGATCCCCCATGTTGTGCAAAAAAGCGGTTAGCTC
CTTCGGTCCTCCGATCGTTGTCAGAAGTAAGTTGGCCGCAGTGTTATCACTCATGGTTATGGCAGCACTG
CATAATTCTCTTACTGTCATGCCATCCGTAAGATGCTTTTCTGTGACTGGTGAGTACTCAACCAAGTCAT
TCTGAGAATAGTGTATGCGGCGACCGAGTTGCTCTTGCCCGGCGTCAATACGGGATAATACCGCGCCACA
TAGCAGAACTTTAAAAGTGCTCATCATTGGAAAACGTTCTTCGGGGCGAAAACTCTCAAGGATCTTACCG
CTGTTGAGATCCAGTTCGATGTAACCCACTCGTGCACCCAACTGATCTTCAGCATCTTTTACTTTCACCA
GCGTTTCTGGGTGAGCAAAAACAGGAAGGCAAAATGCCGCAAAAAAGGGAATAAGGGCGACACGGAAATG
TTGAATACTCATACTCTTCCTTTTTCAATATTATTGAAGCATTTATCAGGGTTATTGTCTCATGAGCGGA
TACATATTTGAATGTATTTAGAAAAATAAACAAATAGGGGTTCCGCGCACATTTCCCCGAAAAGTGCCAC
