Features (pLannotate 1.2.2; 28 found; start..end, strand, type, name):
     30..458     -  rep_origin     f1 ori (sequence partly withheld): f1 bacteriophage origin of replication; arrow indicates direction of (+) strand synthesis
    463..618     -  CDS            lacZα (fragment): LacZα fragment of β-galactosidase; lacZ fragment
    626..644     +  promoter       T7 promoter: promoter for bacteriophage T7 RNA polymerase
    658..958     +  enhancer       CMV enhancer: human cytomegalovirus immediate early enhancer
    959..1158    +  promoter       CMV promoter: human cytomegalovirus (CMV) immediate early promoter
   1176..1356    +  LTR            5' LTR (truncated): truncated 5' long terminal repeat (LTR) from HIV-1
   1403..1528    +  misc_feature   HIV-1 Ψ: packaging signal of human immunodeficiency virus type 1
   1512..1850    +  CDS            HIV-1 gag (fragment): gag protein from human immunodeficiency virus 1; gag
   2027..2260    +  misc_feature   RRE: The Rev response element (RRE) of HIV-1 allows for Rev-dependent mRNA export from the nucleus to the cytoplasm.
   2637..2737    +  CDS            Rev (fragment): human immunodeficiency virus 1 (HIV-1) Rev protein; rev; enhances nuclear export of unspliced and incompletely spliced viral mRNAs
   2787..2904    +  misc_feature   cPPT/CTS: central polypurine tract and central termination sequence of HIV-1
   2979..3219    +  promoter       U6 promoter: RNA polymerase III promoter for human U6 snRNA
   3264..3331    +  misc_RNA       tracrRNA (fragment): trans-activating CRISPR RNA for the Streptococcus pyogenes CRISPR/Cas9 system
   3354..3853    +  promoter       PGK promoter: mouse phosphoglycerate kinase 1 promoter
   3893..4489    +  CDS            PuroR (fragment): puromycin N-acetyltransferase; pac from Streptomyces; confers resistance to puromycin
   4568..5261    +  CDS            ZsGreen1 (fragment): Zoanthus green fluorescent protein mammalian codon-optimized
   5272..5858    +  misc_feature   WPRE: woodchuck hepatitis virus posttranscriptional regulatory element
   5852..5998    +  CDS            nef (fragment): NEF_HV1LA - Experimental evidence at protein level: Swiss-Prot protein existence level 1. Extracellular Nef protein targets CD4(+) T-lymphocytes for apoptosis by interacting with CXCR4 surface receptors. From Human immunodeficiency virus type 1 group M subtype B (isolate Lai) (HIV-1).
   6006..6184    +  LTR            5' LTR (truncated): truncated 5' long terminal repeat (LTR) from HIV-1
   6210..6321    +  polyA_signal   bGH poly(A) signal: bovine growth hormone polyadenylation signal
   6460..6478    -  promoter       T3 promoter: promoter for bacteriophage T3 RNA polymerase
   6523..6539    -  protein_bind   lac operator: The lac repressor binds to the lac operator to inhibit transcription in E. coli. This inhibition can be relieved by adding lactose or isopropyl-β-D-thiogalactopyranoside (IPTG). lac repressor encoded by lacI
   6547..6577    -  promoter       lac promoter: promoter for the E. coli lac operon
   6592..6613    -  protein_bind   CAP binding site: CAP binding activates transcription in the presence of cAMP. E. coli catabolite activator protein
   6626..6718    -  CDS            lacI (fragment): lac repressor; lacI; The lac repressor binds to the lac operator to inhibit transcription in E. coli. This inhibition can be relieved by adding lactose or isopropyl-β-D-thiogalactopyranoside (IPTG).
   6901..7489    -  rep_origin     ori: high-copy-number ColE1/pMB1/pBR322/pUC origin of replication
   7660..8520    -  CDS            AmpR: β-lactamase; bla; confers resistance to ampicillin, carbenicillin, and related antibiotics
   8521..8625    -  promoter       AmpR promoter: bla
>Addgene plasmid #67975 | pKLV2-U6gRNA5(BbsI)-PGKpuro2AZsG-W | analyzer sequence | sequence record 118692
CTAAATTGTAAGCGTTAATATTTTGTTAAAATTCGCGTTAAATTTTTGTTAAATCAGCTCATTTTTTAAC
CAATAGGCCGAAATCGGCAAAATCCCTTATAAATCAAAAGAATAGACCGAGATAGGGT
[37 nt withheld, positions 129-165]
AAAGAACGTGGACTCCAACGTCAAAGG
[49 nt withheld, positions 193-241]
T
[91 nt withheld, positions 243-333]
G
[124 nt withheld, positions 335-458]
CCCATTCGCCATTCAGGCTGCGCAACTGTTGGGAAGGGCGATCGGTGCGGGCCTCTTCGCTATTACGCCA
GCTGGCGAAAGGGGGATGTGCTGCAAGGCGATTAAGTTGGGTAACGCCAGGGTTTTCCCAGTCACGACGT
TGTAAAACGACGGCCAGTGAGCGCGCGTAATACGACTCACTATAGGGCGAATTGACTAGTACATAACTTA
CGGTAAATGGCCCGCCTGGCTGACCGCCCAACGACCCCCGCCCATTGACGTCAATAATGACGTATGTTCC
CATAGTAACGCCAATAGGGACTTTCCATTGACGTCAATGGGTGGAGTATTTACGGTAAACTGCCCACTTG
GCAGTACATCAAGTGTATCATATGCCAAGTACGCCCCCTATTGACGTCAATGACGGTAAATGGCCCGCCT
GGCATTATGCCCAGTACATGACCTTATGGGACTTTCCTACTTGGCAGTACATCTACGTATTAGTCATCGC
TATTACCATGGTGATGCGGTTTTGGCAGTACATCAATGGGCGTGGATAGCGGTTTGACTCACGGGGATTT
CCAAGTCTCCACCCCATTGACGTCAATGGGAGTTTGTTTTGGCACCAAAATCAACGGGACTTTCCAAAAT
GTCGTAACAACTCCGCCCCATTGACGCAAATGGGCGGTAGGCGTGTACGGTGGGAGGTCTATATAAGCAG
CGCGTTTTGCCTGTACTGGGTCTCTCTGGTTAGACCAGATCTGAGCCTGGGAGCTCTCTGGCTAACTAGG
GAACCCACTGCTTAAGCCTCAATAAAGCTTGCCTTGAGTGCTTCAAGTAGTGTGTGCCCGTCTGTTGTGT
GACTCTGGTAACTAGAGATCCCTCAGACCCTTTTAGTCAGTGTGGAAAATCTCTAGCAGTGGCGCCCGAA
CAGGGACTTGAAAGCGAAAGGGAAACCAGAGGAGCTCTCTCGACGCAGGACTCGGCTTGCTGAAGCGCGC
ACGGCAAGAGGCGAGGGGCGGCGACTGGTGAGTACGCCAAAAATTTTGACTAGCGGAGGCTAGAAGGAGA
GAGATGGGTGCGAGAGCGTCAGTATTAAGCGGGGGAGAATTAGATCGCGATGGGAAAAAATTCGGTTAAG
GCCAGGGGGAAAGAAAAAATATAAATTAAAACATATAGTATGGGCAAGCAGGGAGCTAGAACGATTCGCA
GTTAATCCTGGCCTGTTAGAAACATCAGAAGGCTGTAGACAAATACTGGGACAGCTACAACCATCCCTTC
AGACAGGATCAGAAGAACTTAGATCATTATATAATACAGTAGCAACCCTCTATTGTGTGCATCAAAGGAT
AGAGATAAAAGACACCAAGGAAGCTTTAGACAAGATAGAGGAAGAGCAAAACAAAAGTAAGACCACCGCA
CAGCAAGCGGCCGGCCGCGCTGATCTTCAGACCTGGAGGAGGAGATATGAGGGACAATTGGAGAAGTGAA
TTATATAAATATAAAGTAGTAAAAATTGAACCATTAGGAGTAGCACCCACCAAGGCAAAGAGAAGAGTGG
TGCAGAGAGAAAAAAGAGCAGTGGGAATAGGAGCTTTGTTCCTTGGGTTCTTGGGAGCAGCAGGAAGCAC
TATGGGCGCAGCGTCAATGACGCTGACGGTACAGGCCAGACAATTATTGTCTGGTATAGTGCAGCAGCAG
AACAATTTGCTGAGGGCTATTGAGGCGCAACAGCATCTGTTGCAACTCACAGTCTGGGGCATCAAGCAGC
TCCAGGCAAGAATCCTGGCTGTGGAAAGATACCTAAAGGATCAACAGCTCCTGGGGATTTGGGGTTGCTC
TGGAAAACTCATTTGCACCACTGCTGTGCCTTGGAATGCTAGTTGGAGTAATAAATCTCTGGAACAGATT
TGGAATCACACGACCTGGATGGAGTGGGACAGAGAAATTAACAATTACACAAGCTTAATACACTCCTTAA
TTGAAGAATCGCAAAACCAGCAAGAAAAGAATGAACAAGAATTATTGGAATTAGATAAATGGGCAAGTTT
GTGGAATTGGTTTAACATAACAAATTGGCTGTGGTATATAAAATTATTCATAATGATAGTAGGAGGCTTG
GTAGGTTTAAGAATAGTTTTTGCTGTACTTTCTATAGTGAATAGAGTTAGGCAGGGATATTCACCATTAT
CGTTTCAGACCCACCTCCCAACCCCGAGGGGACCCGACAGGCCCGAAGGAATAGAAGAAGAAGGTGGAGA
GAGAGACAGAGACAGATCCATTCGATTAGTGAACGGATCGGCACTGCGTGCGCCAATTCTGCAGACAAAT
GGCAGTATTCATCCACAATTTTAAAAGAAAAGGGGGGATTGGGGGGTACAGTGCAGGGGAAAGAATAGTA
GACATAATAGCAACAGACATACAAACTAAAGAATTACAAAAACAAATTACAAAAATTCAAAATTTTCGGG
TTTATTACAGGGACAGCAGAGATCCAGTTTGGTTAGTACCGGGCCCTACGCGTCCAAGGTCGGGCAGGAA
GAGGGCCTATTTCCCATGATTCCTTCATATTTGCATATACGATACAAGGCTGTTAGAGAGATAATTAGAA
TTAATTTGACTGTAAACACAAAGATATTAGTACAAAATACGTGACGTAGAAAGTAATAATTTCTTGGGTA
GTTTGCAGTTTTAAAATTATGTTTTAAAATGGACTATCATATGCTTACCGTAACTTGAAAGTATTTCGAT
TTCTTGGCTTTATATATCTTGTGGAAAGGACGAAACACCGGGTCTTCGAGAAGACACGTTTAAGAGCTAT
GCTGGAAACAGCATAGCAAGTTTAAATAAGGCTAGTCCGTTATCAACTTGAAAAAGTGGCACCGAGTCGG
TGCTTTTTTTGGATCCAATTCTACCGGGTAGGGGAGGCGCTTTTCCCAAGGCAGTCTGGAGCATGCGCTT
TAGCAGCCCCGCTGGGCACTTGGCGCTACACAAGTGGCCTCTGGCCTCGCACACATTCCACATCCACCGG
TAGGCGCCAACCGGCTCCGTTCTTTGGTGGCCCCTTCGCGCCACCTTCTACTCCTCCCCTAGTCAGGAAG
TTCCCCCCCGCCCCGCAGCTCGCGTCGTGCAGGACGTGACAAATGGAAGTAGCACGTCTCACTAGTCTCG
TGCAGATGGACAGCACCGCTGAGCAATGGAAGCGGGTAGGCCTTTGGGGCAGCGGCCAATAGCAGCTTTG
CTCCTTCGCTTTCTGGGCTCAGAGGCTGGGAAGGGGTGGGTCCGGGGGCGGGCTCAGGGGCGGGCTCAGG
GGCGGGGCGGGCGCCCGAAGGTCCTCCGGAGGCCCGGCATTCTGCACGCTTCAAAAGCGCACGTCTGCCG
CGCTGTTCTCCTCTTCCTCATCTCCGGGCCTTTCGACCTGCATCCATCTAGATCTCGAGCAGCTGAAGCT
TACCATGACCGAGTACAAGCCCACGGTGCGCCTCGCCACCCGCGACGACGTCCCCAGGGCCGTACGCACC
CTCGCCGCCGCGTTCGCCGACTACCCCGCCACGCGCCACACCGTCGATCCGGACCGCCACATCGAGCGGG
TCACCGAGCTGCAAGAACTCTTCCTCACGCGCGTCGGGCTCGACATCGGCAAGGTGTGGGTCGCGGACGA
CGGCGCCGCGGTGGCGGTCTGGACCACGCCGGAGAGCGTCGAAGCGGGGGCGGTGTTCGCCGAGATCGGC
CCGCGCATGGCCGAGTTGAGCGGTTCCCGGCTGGCCGCGCAGCAACAGATGGAAGGCCTCCTGGCGCCGC
ACCGGCCCAAGGAGCCCGCGTGGTTCCTGGCCACCGTCGGCGTCTCGCCCGACCACCAGGGCAAGGGTCT
GGGCAGCGCCGTCGTGCTCCCCGGAGTGGAGGCGGCCGAGCGCGCCGGGGTGCCCGCCTTCCTGGAGACC
TCCGCGCCCCGCAACCTCCCCTTCTACGAGCGGCTCGGCTTCACCGTCACCGCCGACGTCGAGGTGCCCG
AAGGACCGCGCACCTGGTGCATGACCCGCAAGCCCGGTGCCGGCGGCGGGTCCGGAGGAGAGGGCAGAGG
AAGTCTCCTAACATGCGGTGACGTGGAGGAGAATCCTGGCCCAGAATTCATGGCCCAGTCCAAGCACGGC
CTGACCAAGGAGATGACCATGAAGTACCGCATGGAGGGCTGCGTGGACGGCCACAAGTTCGTGATCACCG
GCGAGGGCATCGGCTACCCCTTCAAGGGCAAGCAGGCCATCAACCTGTGCGTGGTGGAGGGCGGCCCCTT
GCCCTTCGCCGAGGACATCTTGTCCGCCGCCTTCATGTACGGCAACCGCGTGTTCACCGAGTACCCCCAG
GACATCGTCGACTACTTCAAGAACTCCTGCCCCGCCGGCTACACCTGGGACCGCTCCTTCCTGTTCGAGG
ACGGCGCCGTGTGCATCTGCAACGCCGACATCACCGTGAGCGTGGAGGAGAACTGCATGTACCACGAGTC
CAAGTTCTACGGCGTGAACTTCCCCGCCGACGGCCCCGTGATGAAGAAGATGACCGACAACTGGGAGCCC
TCCTGCGAGAAGATCATCCCCGTGCCCAAGCAGGGCATCTTGAAGGGCGACGTGAGCATGTACCTGCTGC
TGAAGGACGGTGGCCGCTTGCGCTGCCAGTTCGACACCGTGTACAAGGCCAAGTCCGTGCCCCGCAAGAT
GCCCGACTGGCACTTCATCCAGCACAAGCTGACCCGCGAGGACCGCAGCGACGCCAAGAACCAGAAGTGG
CACCTGACCGAGCACGCCATCGCCTCCGGCTCCGCCTTGCCCTAAGCGGCCGCTCAACCTCTGGATTACA
AAATTTGTGAAAGATTGACTGGTATTCTTAACTATGTTGCTCCTTTTACGCTATGTGGATACGCTGCTTT
AATGCCTTTGTATCATGCTATTGCTTCCCGTATGGCTTTCATTTTCTCCTCCTTGTATAAATCCTGGTTG
CTGTCTCTTTATGAGGAGTTGTGGCCCGTTGTCAGGCAACGTGGCGTGGTGTGCACTGTGTTTGCTGACG
CAACCCCCACTGGTTGGGGCATTGCCACCACCTGTCAGCTCCTTTCCGGGACTTTCGCTTTCCCCCTCCC
TATTGCCACGGCGGAACTCATCGCCGCCTGCCTTGCCCGCTGCTGGACAGGGGCTCGGCTGTTGGGCACT
GACAATTCCGTGGTGTTGTCGGGGAAATCATCGTCCTTTCCTTGGCTGCTCGCCTGTGTTGCCACCTGGA
TTCTGCGCGGGACGTCCTTCTGCTACGTCCCTTCGGCCCTCAATCCAGCGGACCTTCCTTCCCGCGGCCT
GCTGCCGGCTCTGCGGCCTCTTCCGCGTCTACGCCTTCGCCCTCAGACGAGTCGGATCTCCCTTTGGGCC
GCCTCCCCGCAGGTACCTTTAAGACCAATGACTTACAAGGCAGCTGTAGATCTTAGCCACTTTTTAAAAG
AAAAGGGGGGACTGGAAGGGCTAATTCACTCCCAAAGAAGTCAAGATCTGCTTTTTGCCTGTACTGGGTC
TCTCTGGTTAGACCAGAGTCTCTCTGGTTAGACCAGATCTGAGCCTGGGAGCTCTCTGGCTAACTAGGGA
ACCCACTGCTTAAGCCTCAATAAAGCTTGCCTTGAGTGCTTCAAGTAGTGTGTGCCCGTCTGTTGTGTGA
CTCTGGTAACTAGAGATCCCTCAGACCCTTTTAGTCAGTGTGGAAAATCTCTAGCAGTTTAAACCCGCTG
ATCAGCCTCGACTGTGCCTTCTAGTTGCCAGCCATCTGTTGTTTGCCCCTCCCCCGTGCCTTCCTTGACC
CTGGAAGGTGCCACTCCCACTGTCCTTTCCTAATAAAATGAGGAAATTGCATCGCATTGTCTGAGTAGGT
GTCATTCTATTCTGGGGGGTGGGGTGGGGCAGGACAGCAAGGGGGAGGATTGGGAAGTCAATAGCAGGCA
TGCTGGGGATGCGGTGGGCTCTATGGGCGGCCGTTAATTAAGCTTTTGTTCCCTTTAGTGAGGGTTAATT
GCGCGCTTGGCGTAATCATGGTCATAGCTGTTTCCTGTGTGAAATTGTTATCCGCTCACAATTCCACACA
ACATACGAGCCGGAAGCATAAAGTGTAAAGCCTGGGGTGCCTAATGAGTGAGCTAACTCACATTAATTGC
GTTGCGCTCACTGCCCGCTTTCCAGTCGGGAAACCTGTCGTGCCAGCTGCATTAATGAATCGGCCAACGC
GCGGGGAGAGGCGGTTTGCGTATTGGGCGCTCTTCCGCTTCCTCGCTCACTGACTCGCTGCGCTCGGTCG
TTCGGCTGCGGCGAGCGGTATCAGCTCACTCAAAGGCGGTAATACGGTTATCCACAGAATCAGGGGATAA
CGCAGGAAAGAACATGTGAGCAAAAGGCCAGCAAAAGGCCAGGAACCGTAAAAAGGCCGCGTTGCTGGCG
TTTTTCCATAGGCTCCGCCCCCCTGACGAGCATCACAAAAATCGACGCTCAAGTCAGAGGTGGCGAAACC
CGACAGGACTATAAAGATACCAGGCGTTTCCCCCTGGAAGCTCCCTCGTGCGCTCTCCTGTTCCGACCCT
GCCGCTTACCGGATACCTGTCCGCCTTTCTCCCTTCGGGAAGCGTGGCGCTTTCTCATAGCTCACGCTGT
AGGTATCTCAGTTCGGTGTAGGTCGTTCGCTCCAAGCTGGGCTGTGTGCACGAACCCCCCGTTCAGCCCG
ACCGCTGCGCCTTATCCGGTAACTATCGTCTTGAGTCCAACCCGGTAAGACACGACTTATCGCCACTGGC
AGCAGCCACTGGTAACAGGATTAGCAGAGCGAGGTATGTAGGCGGTGCTACAGAGTTCTTGAAGTGGTGG
CCTAACTACGGCTACACTAGAAGGACAGTATTTGGTATCTGCGCTCTGCTGAAGCCAGTTACCTTCGGAA
AAAGAGTTGGTAGCTCTTGATCCGGCAAACAAACCACCGCTGGTAGCGGTGGTTTTTTTGTTTGCAAGCA
GCAGATTACGCGCAGAAAAAAAGGATCTCAAGAAGATCCTTTGATCTTTTCTACGGGGTCTGACGCTCAG
TGGAACGAAAACTCACGTTAAGGGATTTTGGTCATGAGATTATCAAAAAGGATCTTCACCTAGATCCTTT
TAAATTAAAAATGAAGTTTTAAATCAATCTAAAGTATATATGAGTAAACTTGGTCTGACAGTTACCAATG
CTTAATCAGTGAGGCACCTATCTCAGCGATCTGTCTATTTCGTTCATCCATAGTTGCCTGACTCCCCGTC
GTGTAGATAACTACGATACGGGAGGGCTTACCATCTGGCCCCAGTGCTGCAATGATACCGCGAGACCCAC
GCTCACCGGCTCCAGATTTATCAGCAATAAACCAGCCAGCCGGAAGGGCCGAGCGCAGAAGTGGTCCTGC
AACTTTATCCGCCTCCATCCAGTCTATTAATTGTTGCCGGGAAGCTAGAGTAAGTAGTTCGCCAGTTAAT
AGTTTGCGCAACGTTGTTGCCATTGCTACAGGCATCGTGGTGTCACGCTCGTCGTTTGGTATGGCTTCAT
TCAGCTCCGGTTCCCAACGATCAAGGCGAGTTACATGATCCCCCATGTTGTGCAAAAAAGCGGTTAGCTC
CTTCGGTCCTCCGATCGTTGTCAGAAGTAAGTTGGCCGCAGTGTTATCACTCATGGTTATGGCAGCACTG
CATAATTCTCTTACTGTCATGCCATCCGTAAGATGCTTTTCTGTGACTGGTGAGTACTCAACCAAGTCAT
TCTGAGAATAGTGTATGCGGCGACCGAGTTGCTCTTGCCCGGCGTCAATACGGGATAATACCGCGCCACA
TAGCAGAACTTTAAAAGTGCTCATCATTGGAAAACGTTCTTCGGGGCGAAAACTCTCAAGGATCTTACCG
CTGTTGAGATCCAGTTCGATGTAACCCACTCGTGCACCCAACTGATCTTCAGCATCTTTTACTTTCACCA
GCGTTTCTGGGTGAGCAAAAACAGGAAGGCAAAATGCCGCAAAAAAGGGAATAAGGGCGACACGGAAATG
TTGAATACTCATACTCTTCCTTTTTCAATATTATTGAAGCATTTATCAGGGTTATTGTCTCATGAGCGGA
TACATATTTGAATGTATTTAGAAAAATAAACAAATAGGGGTTCCGCGCACATTTCCCCGAAAAGTGCCAC
