>Addgene plasmid #67975 | pKLV2-U6gRNA5(BbsI)-PGKpuro2AZsG-W | addgene partial sequence | sequence record 125654 | mPGK-F 5'-cattctgcacgcttcaaaag-3'
CTGTTCTCCTCTTCCTCATCTCCGGGCCTTTCGACCTGCATCCATCTAGATCTCGAGCAGCTGAAGCTTA
CCATGACCGAGTACAAGCCCACGGTGCGCCTCGCCACCCGCGACGACGTCCCCAGGGCCGTACGCACCCT
CGCCGCCGCGTTCGCCGACTACCCCGCCACGCGCCACACCGTCGATCCGGACCGCCACATCGAGCGGGTC
ACCGAGCTGCAAGAACTCTTCCTCACGCGCGTCGGGCTCGACATCGGCAAGGTGTGGGTCGCGGACGACG
GCGCCGCGGTGGCGGTCTGGACCACGCCGGAGAGCGTCGAAGCGGGGGCGGTGTTCGCCGAGATCGGCCC
GCGCATGGCCGAGTTGAGCGGTTCCCGGCTGGCCGCGCAGCAACAGATGGAAGGCCTCCTGGCGCCGCAC
CGGCCCAAGGAGCCCGCGTGGTTCCTGGCCACCGTCGGCGTCTCGCCCGACCACCAGGGCAAGGGTCTGG
GCAGCGCCGTCGTGCTCCCCGGAGTGGAGGCGGCCGAGCGCGCCGGGGTGCCCGCCTTCCTGGAGACCTC
CGCGCCCCGCAACCTCCCCTTCTACGAGCGGCTCGGCTTCACCGTCACCGCCGACGTCGAGGTGCCCGAA
GGACCGCGCACCTGGTGCATGACCCGCAAGCCCGGTGCCGGCGGCGGGTCCGGAGGAGAGGGCAGAGGAA
GTCTCCTAACATGCGGTGACGTGGAGGAGAATCCTGGCCCAGAATTCATGGCCCAGTCCAAGCACGGCCT
GACCAAGGAGATGACCATGAAGTACCGCATGGAGGGCTGCGTGGACGGCCACAAGTTCGTGATCACCGGC
GAGGGCATCGGCTACCCCTTCAAGGGCAAGCAGGCCATCAACCTGTGCGTGGTGGAGGGCGGCCCCTTGC
CCTTCGCCGAGGACATCTTGTCCGCCGCCTTCATGTACGGCAACCGCGTGTTCACCGAGTACCCCCAGGA
CATCGTCGACTACTTCAAGAACTCCTGCCCCGCCGGCTACACCTGGGACCGCTCCTTCCTGTTCGAGGAC
GG
