>Addgene plasmid #67975 | pKLV2-U6gRNA5(BbsI)-PGKpuro2AZsG-W | addgene partial sequence | sequence record 125658 | Futet-R 5'-CAAAGGCATTAAAGCAGCGT-3'
CAACATAGTTAAGAATACCAGTCAATCTTTCACAAATTTTGTAATCCAGAGGTTGAGCGGCCGCTTAGGG
CAAGGCGGAGCCGGAGGCGATGGCGTGCTCGGTCAGGTGCCACTTCTGGTTCTTGGCGTCGCTGCGGTCC
TCGCGGGTCAGCTTGTGCTGGATGAAGTGCCAGTCGGGCATCTTGCGGGGCACGGACTTGGCCTTGTACA
CGGTGTCGAACTGGCAGCGCAAGCGGCCACCGTCCTTCAGCAGCAGGTACATGCTCACGTCGCCCTTCAA
GATGCCCTGCTTGGGCACGGGGATGATCTTCTCGCAGGAGGGCTCCCAGTTGTCGGTCATCTTCTTCATC
ACGGGGCCGTCGGCGGGGAAGTTCACGCCGTAGAACTTGGACTCGTGGTACATGCAGTTTTCTTCGACGC
TCACGGTGATGTCGGCGTTGCAGATGCACACGGCGCCGTCCTCGAACAGGAAGGAGCGGTCCCAGGTGTA
GCCGGCGGGGCAGGAGTTCTTGAAGTAGTCGACGATGTCCTGGGGGTACTCGGTGAACACGCGGTTGCCG
TACATGAAGGCGGCGGACAAGATGTCCTCGGCGAAGGGCAAGGGGCCGCCCTCCACCACGCACAGGTTGA
TGGCCTGCTTGCCCTTGAAGGGGTAGCCGATGCCCTCGCCGGTGATCACGAACTTGTGGCCGTCCACGCA
GCCCTCCATGCGGTACTTCATGGTCATCTCCTTGGTCAGGCCGTGCTTGGACTGGGCCATGAATTCTGGG
CCAGGATTCTCCTCCACGTCACCGCATGTTAGGAGACTTCCTCTGCCCTCTCCTCCGGACCCGCCGCCGG
CACCGGGCTTGCGGGTCATGCACCAGGTGCGCGGTCCTTCGGGCACCTCGAC
