>Addgene plasmid #67975 | pKLV2-U6gRNA5(BbsI)-PGKpuro2AZsG-W | addgene partial sequence | sequence record 125660 | Top_Fop 5'-TCACCATTATCGTTTCAGAC-3'
GGCCCGAAGGAATAGAAGAAGAAGGTGGAGAGAGAGACAGAGACAGATCCATTCGATTAGTGAACGGATC
GGCACTGCGTGCGCCAATTCTGCAGACAAATGGCAGTATTCATCCACAATTTTAAAAGAAAAGGGGGGAT
TGGGGGGTACAGTGCAGGGGAAAGAATAGTAGACATAATAGCAACAGACATACAAACTAAAGAATTACAA
AAACAAATTACAAAAATTCAAAATTTTCGGGTTTATTACAGGGACAGCAGAGATCCAGTTTGGTTAGTAC
CGGGCCCTACGCGTCCAAGGTCGGGCAGGAAGAGGGCCTATTTCCCATGATTCCTTCATATTTGCATATA
CGATACAAGGCTGTTAGAGAGATAATTAGAATTAATTTGACTGTAAACACAAAGATATTAGTACAAAATA
CGTGACGTAGAAAGTAATAATTTCTTGGGTAGTTTGCAGTTTTAAAATTATGTTTTAAAATGGACTATCA
TATGCTTACCGTAACTTGAAAGTATTTCGATTTCTTGGCTTTATATATCTTGTGGAAAGGACGAAACACC
GGGTCTTCGAGAAGACACGTTTAAGAGCTATGCTGGAAACAGCATAGCAAGTTTAAATAAGGCTAGTCCG
TTATCAACTTGAAAAAGTGGCACCGAGTCGGTGCTTTTTTTGGATCCAATTCTACCGGGTAGGGGAGGCG
CTTTTCCCAAGGCAGTCTGGAGCATGCGCTTTAGCAGCCCCGCTGGGCACTTGGCGCTACACAAGTGGCC
TCTGGCCTCGCACACATTCCACATCCACCGGTAGGCGCCAACCGGCTCCGTTCTTTGGTGGCCCCTTCGC
GCCACCTTCTACTCCTCCCCTAGTCAGGAAGTTCCCCCC
